Addgene plasmid #12006: pAG148 SGCD 3'UTR
Depositing lab: David Bartel. Depositing organization: Whitehead Institute for Biomedical Research. Publication: The widespread impact of mammalian MicroRNAs on mRNA repression and evolution. Farh KK, Grimson A, Jan C, Lewis BP, Johnston WK, Lim LP, Burge CB, Bartel DP. Science. 2005 Dec 16. 310(5755):1817-21. 10.1126/science.1121158 PubMed 16308420.
Backbone
  Vector backbone: pIS2
  Backbone manufacturer: pIS2 derived from pRL-SV40 (Promega)
  Backbone size w/o insert (bp): 3700
  Vector type: Mammalian Expression, Luciferase
Growth in bacteria
  Bacterial resistance: Ampicillin, 100 μg/mL
  Growth temperature: 37°C
  Growth strain: DH5alpha
  Copy number: High Copy
Gene/Insert
  Gene/Insert name: N13 3'UTR (alt name: SGCD)
  Species: H. sapiens (human)
  Insert size (bp): 840
  GenBank ID: NM_000337
  Entrez Gene: SGCD (a.k.a. 35DAG, CMD1L, DAGD, LGMDR6, SG-delta, SGCDP, SGD)
  Cloning method: Restriction Enzyme; 5′ cloning site SacI (not destroyed); 3′ cloning site SpeI (not destroyed)
  Sequencing primers: 5′ EBV rev primer (GTGGTTTGTCCAAACTCATC)
Terms and licenses: Academic/Nonprofit Terms; Industry Terms: Not Available to Industry
Depositor comments: SGCD 3'UTR in renilla luciferase reporter plasmid. Wild-type microRNA recognition sites (seed matches): 1687-1692 and 2378-2383.
How to cite: pAG148 SGCD 3'UTR was a gift from David Bartel (Addgene plasmid # 12006 ; http://n2t.net/addgene:12006 ; RRID:Addgene_12006)
