[The description below was written by a language model from this plasmid's Addgene catalogue record and pLannotate feature annotations shown in this document.]
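Description:
pAG148 SGCD 3'UTR is a mammalian Renilla luciferase reporter plasmid built on pIS2, a derivative of the commercial pRL-SV40 vector. It is designed to test how microRNAs act on the 3' untranslated region of human SGCD (delta-sarcoglycan). The plasmid is maintained in E. coli through a high-copy ColE1/pUC-type origin and is selected with ampicillin via the β-lactamase gene and its own promoter. The deposited full sequence is 4,561 nt, which fits the stated backbone of about 3.7 kb plus an insert of about 840 bp.

The reporter unit begins with the SV40 enhancer and early promoter. This is followed by a chimeric β-globin/immunoglobulin intron, which generally improves expression of the spliced transcript. A T7 promoter comes next and would allow in vitro transcription, and then the Rluc coding sequence. The SGCD 3'UTR fragment was cloned between SacI and SpeI sites, both retained. It is not annotated in the feature table, but it evidently occupies the unannotated interval between the end of Rluc and the SV40 polyadenylation signal, so it becomes part of the luciferase mRNA. The poly(A) signal and a small adjacent fragment of SV40 large T antigen are annotated on the minus strand, an orientation call typical of this SV40 late poly(A) region.

The depositor notes two wild-type microRNA seed-match sites, and their coordinates fall within this UTR interval. Pairing of a cognate microRNA to these sites should lower Renilla luciferase output after transfection into mammalian cells. The record does not name the microRNA that targets these sites. The associated work concerns the widespread impact of mammalian microRNAs on mRNA repression and evolution.
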