Features (pLannotate 1.2.2; 9 found; start..end, strand, type, name):
     62..419     +  promoter       SV40 promoter: SV40 enhancer and early promoter
    489..621     +  intron         chimeric intron: chimera between introns from human β-globin and immunoglobulin heavy chain genes
    666..684     +  promoter       T7 promoter: promoter for bacteriophage T7 RNA polymerase
    694..1629    +  CDS            Rluc: luciferase from the anthozoan coelenterate Renilla reniformis (sea pansy)
   2516..2637    -  polyA_signal   SV40 poly(A) signal: SV40 polyadenylation signal
   2660..2728    -  CDS            large T antigen (fragment): large T antigen from SV40 (simian virus 40)
   2770..2874    +  promoter       AmpR promoter: bla
   2875..3735    +  CDS            AmpR: β-lactamase; bla; confers resistance to ampicillin, carbenicillin, and related antibiotics
   3906..4494    +  rep_origin     ori: high-copy-number ColE1/pMB1/pBR322/pUC origin of replication
>Addgene plasmid #12006 | pAG148 SGCD 3'UTR | depositor full sequence | sequence record 7165 | Author sequence
AGATCTGCGCAGCACCATGGCCTGAAATAACCTCTGAAAGAGGAACTTGGTTAGGTACCTTCTGAGGCGG
AAAGAACCAGCTGTGGAATGTGTGTCAGTTAGGGTGTGGAAAGTCCCCAGGCTCCCCAGCAGGCAGAAGT
ATGCAAAGCATGCATCTCAATTAGTCAGCAACCAGGTGTGGAAAGTCCCCAGGCTCCCCAGCAGGCAGAA
GTATGCAAAGCATGCATCTCAATTAGTCAGCAACCATAGTCCCGCCCCTAACTCCGCCCATCCCGCCCCT
AACTCCGCCCAGTTCCGCCCATTCTCCGCCCCATGGCTGACTAATTTTTTTTATTTATGCAGAGGCCGAG
GCCGCCTCGGCCTCTGAGCTATTCCAGAAGTAGTGAGGAGGCTTTTTTGGAGGCCTAGGCTTTTGCAAAA
AGCTTGATTCTTCTGACACAACAGTCTCGAACTTAAGCTGCAGAAGTTGGTCGTGAGGCACTGGGCAGGT
AAGTATCAAGGTTACAAGACAGGTTTAAGGAGACCAATAGAAACTGGGCTTGTCGAGACAGAGAAGACTC
TTGCGTTTCTGATAGGCACCTATTGGTCTTACTGACATCCACTTTGCCTTTCTCTCCACAGGTGTCCACT
CCCAGTTCAATTACAGCTCTTAAGGCTAGAGTACTTAATACGACTCACTATAGGCTAGCCACCATGACTT
CGAAAGTTTATGATCCAGAACAAAGGAAACGGATGATAACTGGTCCGCAGTGGTGGGCCAGATGTAAACA
AATGAATGTTCTTGATTCATTTATTAATTATTATGATTCAGAAAAACATGCAGAAAATGCTGTTATTTTT
TTACATGGTAACGCGGCCTCTTCTTATTTATGGCGACATGTTGTGCCACATATTGAGCCAGTAGCGCGGT
GTATTATACCAGACCTTATTGGTATGGGCAAATCAGGCAAATCTGGTAATGGTTCTTATAGGTTACTTGA
TCATTACAAATATCTTACTGCATGGTTTGAACTTCTTAATTTACCAAAGAAGATCATTTTTGTCGGCCAT
GATTGGGGTGCTTGTTTGGCATTTCATTATAGCTATGAGCATCAAGATAAGATCAAAGCAATAGTTCACG
CTGAAAGTGTAGTAGATGTGATTGAATCATGGGATGAATGGCCTGATATTGAAGAAGATATTGCGTTGAT
CAAATCTGAAGAAGGAGAAAAAATGGTTTTGGAGAATAACTTCTTCGTGGAAACCATGTTGCCATCAAAA
ATCATGAGAAAGTTAGAACCAGAAGAATTTGCAGCATATCTTGAACCATTCAAAGAGAAAGGTGAAGTTC
GTCGTCCAACATTATCATGGCCTCGTGAAATCCCGTTAGTAAAAGGTGGTAAACCTGACGTTGTACAAAT
TGTTAGGAATTATAATGCTTATCTACGTGCAAGTGATGATTTACCAAAAATGTTTATTGAATCGGACCCA
GGATTCTTTTCCAATGCTATTGTTGAAGGTGCCAAGAAGTTTCCTAATACTGAATTTGTCAAAGTAAAAG
GTCTTCATTTTTCGCAAGAAGATGCACCTGATGAAATGGGAAAATATATCAAATCGTTCGTTGAGCGAGT
TCTCAAAAATGAACAATAATTCTAGGAGCTCCATTAAAGTTTTCCACTTCACCCTCCCATAGTCTAGAGG
GATGCCCATTCCATGGTCCTCCAGAGAATAGTTTTGACTTAACATGTCTGTTTAGCCCACATCACGTCAG
TTATCAACACCGCCACTGTGCTTACTGTTCCTACAGCCACACCAGGCTTGAAGAGTTAGTGAGACCAACA
AATAATTGGAAGTATTGGAAAAAGCAAAATACATGGGGACAAAAAAAATACAGTGAAATTCTTTTTATCA
AACTGATGCTGTGAGAAACCAGATGAATGCCAGTTTGGCTTTATTTCTAAGAATCTGGGTCTTCATTCTC
TGGTGTAGAAGGAATGCAAAAAACTATAACAACAACAACAAAAACATATTTTGAAAAGACATATTCTGAC
ATCTCTGCTTGTGTGTGGTAAGGCAGGTTCCTATCAGACATTTATCCCTTTGGTCAAGATCCCTTTTGCT
CATCCAGGGTTTCATACTCAATATCGCTTAAAAAAAAAAAAGTATCAGCTAGGGATGACTCTGGAAGTAT
GAGTATCATGGTGGGGAGGAAGGAATTTTTTTTAAATGTAAATGACCCCCATTTACCAGACCCTAATCAA
AGTCACTTAAGGGAATCCCTCAGCCTTTTATTTGGAAACAGTTGAAATAAACTGGCAGCAGCTAGATCAG
AGTATCTTGCTTTATTTTATAAAGGCCAAAGGTAGTATGAAGTTTGGACCAAAAAGGTAAATAGATCCAT
TCCAGCACCTGATACTGATTTTTCAAGGCTCTATGAAAGGTCAAAAATTTCATTAAACAAGACCAGTTCT
CCCTCTTCCCCCTGTCCCAAGAAATCTTACTAGTGTTCTAGAGCGGCCGCTTCGAGCAGACATGATAAGA
TACATTGATGAGTTTGGACAAACCACAACTAGAATGCAGTGAAAAAAATGCTTTATTTGTGAAATTTGTG
ATGCTATTGCTTTATTTGTAACCATTATAAGCTGCAATAAACAAGTTAACAACAACAATTGCATTCATTT
TATGTTTCAGGTTCAGGGGGAGGTGTGGGAGGTTTTTTAAAGCAAGTAAAACCTCTACAAATGTGGTAAA
ATCGATAAGGATCCAGGTGGCACTTTTCGGGGAAATGTGCGCGGAACCCCTATTTGTTTATTTTTCTAAA
TACATTCAAATATGTATCCGCTCATGAGACAATAACCCTGATAAATGCTTCAATAATATTGAAAAAGGAA
GAGTATGAGTATTCAACATTTCCGTGTCGCCCTTATTCCCTTTTTTGCGGCATTTTGCCTTCCTGTTTTT
GCTCACCCAGAAACGCTGGTGAAAGTAAAAGATGCTGAAGATCAGTTGGGTGCACGAGTGGGTTACATCG
AACTGGATCTCAACAGCGGTAAGATCCTTGAGAGTTTTCGCCCCGAAGAACGTTTTCCAATGATGAGCAC
TTTTAAAGTTCTGCTATGTGGCGCGGTATTATCCCGTATTGACGCCGGGCAAGAGCAACTCGGTCGCCGC
ATACACTATTCTCAGAATGACTTGGTTGAGTACTCACCAGTCACAGAAAAGCATCTTACGGATGGCATGA
CAGTAAGAGAATTATGCAGTGCTGCCATAACCATGAGTGATAACACTGCGGCCAACTTACTTCTGACAAC
GATCGGAGGACCGAAGGAGCTAACCGCTTTTTTGCACAACATGGGGGATCATGTAACTCGCCTTGATCGT
TGGGAACCGGAGCTGAATGAAGCCATACCAAACGACGAGCGTGACACCACGATGCCTGTAGCAATGGCAA
CAACGTTGCGCAAACTATTAACTGGCGAACTACTTACTCTAGCTTCCCGGCAACAATTAATAGACTGGAT
GGAGGCGGATAAAGTTGCAGGACCACTTCTGCGCTCGGCCCTTCCGGCTGGCTGGTTTATTGCTGATAAA
TCTGGAGCCGGTGAGCGTGGGTCTCGCGGTATCATTGCAGCACTGGGGCCAGATGGTAAGCCCTCCCGTA
TCGTAGTTATCTACACGACGGGGAGTCAGGCAACTATGGATGAACGAAATAGACAGATCGCTGAGATAGG
TGCCTCACTGATTAAGCATTGGTAACTGTCAGACCAAGTTTACTCATATATACTTTAGATTGATTTAAAA
CTTCATTTTTAATTTAAAAGGATCTAGGTGAAGATCCTTTTTGATAATCTCATGACCAAAATCCCTTAAC
GTGAGTTTTCGTTCCACTGAGCGTCAGACCCCGTAGAAAAGATCAAAGGATCTTCTTGAGATCCTTTTTT
TCTGCGCGTAATCTGCTGCTTGCAAACAAAAAAACCACCGCTACCAGCGGTGGTTTGTTTGCCGGATCAA
GAGCTACCAACTCTTTTTCCGAAGGTAACTGGCTTCAGCAGAGCGCAGATACCAAATACTGTTCTTCTAG
TGTAGCCGTAGTTAGGCCACCACTTCAAGAACTCTGTAGCACCGCCTACATACCTCGCTCTGCTAATCCT
GTTACCAGTGGCTGCTGCCAGTGGCGATAAGTCGTGTCTTACCGGGTTGGACTCAAGACGATAGTTACCG
GATAAGGCGCAGCGGTCGGGCTGAACGGGGGGTTCGTGCACACAGCCCAGCTTGGAGCGAACGACCTACA
CCGAACTGAGATACCTACAGCGTGAGCTATGAGAAAGCGCCACGCTTCCCGAAGGGAGAAAGGCGGACAG
GTATCCGGTAAGCGGCAGGGTCGGAACAGGAGAGCGCACGAGGGAGCTTCCAGGGGGAAACGCCTGGTAT
CTTTATAGTCCTGTCGGGTTTCGCCACCTCTGACTTGAGCGTCGATTTTTGTGATGCTCGTCAGGGGGGC
GGAGCCTATGGAAAAACGCCAGCAACGCGGCCTTTTTACGGTTCCTGGCCTTTTGCTGGCCTTTTGCTCA
CATGGCTCGAC
