>Addgene plasmid #12006 | pAG148 SGCD 3'UTR | addgene partial sequence | sequence record 18599 | 12006 with EBV-rev
TCTGCTCGAGCGGCCGCTCTAGAACAACTAGTAAGATTTCTTGGGACAGGGGGAAGAGGGAGAACTGGTC
TTGTTTAATGAAATTTTTGACCTTTCATAGAGCCTTGAAAAATCAGTATCAGGTGCTGGAATGGATCTAT
TTACCTTTTTGGTCCAAACTTCATACTACCTTTGGCCTTTATAAAATAAAGCAAGATACTCTGATCTAGC
TGCTGCCAGTTTATTTCAACTGTTTCCAAATAAAAGGCTGAGGGATTCCCTTAAGTGACTTTGATTAGGG
TCTGGTAAATGGGGGTCATTTACATTTAAAAAAAATTCCTTCCTCCCCACCATGATACTCATACTTCCAG
AGTCATCCCTAGCTGATACTTTTTTTTTTTTAAGCGATATTGAGTATGAAACCCTGGATGAGCAAAAGGG
ATCTTGACCAAAGGGATAAATGTCTGATAGGAACCTGCCTTACCACACACAAGCAGAGATGTCAGAATAT
GTCTTTTCAAAATATGTTTTTGTTGTTGTTGTTATAGTTTTTTGCATTCCTTCTACACCAGAGAATGAAG
ACCCAGATTCTTAGAAATAAAGCCAAACTGGCATTCATCTGGTTTCTCACAGCATCAGTTTGA
